Addgene plasmid #107442: pYES2.1-cerMET16
Purpose: Overexpression of MET fusion protein in S. cerevisiae
Depositing lab: Clare O'Connor. Depositing organization: Boston College. Publication: Pathways over Time: Functional Genomics Research in an Introductory Laboratory Course. Reeves TD, Warner DM, Ludlow LH, O'Connor CM. CBE Life Sci Educ. 2018 Spring;17(1). pii: 17/1/ar1. doi: 10.1187/cbe.17-01-0012. PubMed 29326101.
Backbone
  Vector backbone: pYES2.1
  Backbone manufacturer: Invitrogen
  Backbone size w/o insert (bp): 5886
  Vector type: Yeast Expression
  Selectable markers: URA3
Growth in bacteria
  Bacterial resistance: Ampicillin, 100 μg/mL
  Growth temperature: 37°C
  Growth strain: DH5alpha
  Copy number: High Copy
Gene/Insert
  Gene/Insert name: MET16
  Species: S. cerevisiae (budding yeast)
  Insert size (bp): 783
  Entrez Gene: MET16 (a.k.a. YPR167C)
  Promoter: GAL1
  Tag / fusion protein: V5-His (C terminal on insert)
  Cloning method: TOPO Cloning
  Sequencing primers: 5′ AATATACCTCTATACTTTAACGTC; 3′ ACCGAGGAGAGGGTTAGGGAT
Terms and licenses: Academic/Nonprofit Terms; Industry Terms: Not Available to Industry
Depositor comments: contains the coding sequence for 3'-phosphoadenylsulfate reductase
How to cite: pYES2.1-cerMET16 was a gift from Clare O'Connor (Addgene plasmid # 107442 ; http://n2t.net/addgene:107442 ; RRID:Addgene_107442)
