[The description below was written by a language model from this plasmid's Addgene catalogue record and pLannotate feature annotations shown in this document.]
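Description:
pYES2.1-cerMET16 is a yeast expression plasmid built on the Invitrogen pYES2.1 backbone for galactose-inducible overexpression of the Saccharomyces cerevisiae MET16 gene. It is an E. coli–yeast shuttle vector. In bacteria it replicates at high copy from a ColE1/pUC-type origin and is selected with ampicillin through the β-lactamase gene. In yeast it is maintained episomally by the 2μ origin, which is accompanied by a fragment of the neighbouring 2μ RAF1 gene, and is selected by URA3 complementation of uracil auxotrophy. URA3 can also be counterselected with 5-FOA. An f1 origin is present as well, allowing production of single-stranded DNA. The short lacI and tet promoter fragments in the annotation appear to be backbone remnants rather than functional elements.

The payload is the 783 bp MET16 coding sequence, which encodes 3'-phosphoadenylsulfate (PAPS) reductase, the enzyme that reduces PAPS to sulfite in a thioredoxin-dependent step of sulfur assimilation and methionine biosynthesis. It was inserted by TOPO cloning downstream of the GAL1 promoter, which is regulated by Gal4 and induced by galactose, and upstream of the CYC1 transcription terminator. A T7 promoter lies between GAL1 and the insert. The open reading frame is fused at its C terminus to a V5 epitope and, according to the catalogue entry, a His tag. The feature table annotates only the V5 portion. These tags allow immunodetection and affinity purification of the fusion protein. The record gives the purpose as overexpression of a MET fusion protein in S. cerevisiae, and the associated publication places it within a functional genomics teaching laboratory course.
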