Features (pLannotate 1.2.2; 15 found; start..end, strand, type, name):
      1..442     +  promoter       GAL1 promoter: S. cerevisiae GAL1; inducible promoter, regulated by Gal4
    474..492     +  promoter       T7 promoter: promoter for bacteriophage T7 RNA polymerase
    512..1294    +  CDS            MET16: MET16_YEAST - Experimental evidence at protein level: Swiss-Prot protein existence level 1. The NADP dependent reduction of PAPS into sulfite involves thioredoxin which probably plays the role of a thiol carrier. From Saccharomyces cerevisiae (strain ATCC 204508 / S288c) (Baker's yeast).
   1325..1366    +  CDS            V5 tag: epitope tag from simian virus 5
   1414..1661    +  terminator     CYC1 terminator: S. cerevisiae CYC1; transcription terminator for CYC1
   1673..1726    -  CDS            lacI (fragment): lac repressor; lacI; The lac repressor binds to the lac operator to inhibit transcription in E. coli. This inhibition can be relieved by adding lactose or isopropyl-β-D-thiogalactopyranoside (IPTG).
   1909..2497    -  rep_origin     ori: high-copy-number ColE1/pMB1/pBR322/pUC origin of replication
   2668..3528    -  CDS            AmpR: β-lactamase; bla; confers resistance to ampicillin, carbenicillin, and related antibiotics
   3529..3545    -  promoter       AmpR promoter (fragment): bla
   3624..4427    -  CDS            URA3: orotidine-5'-phosphate decarboxylase, required for uracil biosynthesis; S. cerevisiae URA3; yeast auxotrophic marker, counterselectable with 5-fluoroorotic acid (5-FOA)
   4428..4643    -  promoter       URA3 promoter: S. cerevisiae URA3
   4649..4672    -  promoter       tet promoter (fragment): E. coli promoter for tetracycline efflux protein gene
   4710..5090    +  CDS            RAF1 (fragment): RAF_YEAST - Experimental evidence at transcript level: Swiss-Prot protein existence level 2. Antagonizes transcriptional repression of recombinase FLP by REP1-REP2. May play a role in plasmid partitioning. From Saccharomyces cerevisiae (strain ATCC 204508 / S288c) (Baker's yeast).
   5244..6121    -  rep_origin     2μ ori: yeast 2μ plasmid origin of replication
   6217..6645    -  rep_origin     f1 ori (sequence partly withheld): f1 bacteriophage origin of replication; arrow indicates direction of (+) strand synthesis
>Addgene plasmid #107442 | pYES2.1-cerMET16 | addgene full sequence | sequence record 208922 | Addgene NGS Result
CGGATTAGAAGCCGCCGAGCGGGTGACAGCCCTCCGAAGGAAGACTCTCCTCCGTGCGTCCTCGTCTTCA
CCGGTCGCGTTCCTGAAACGCAGATGTGCCTCGCGCCGCACTGCTCCGAACAATAAAGATTCTACAATAC
TAGCTTTTATGGTTATGAAGAGGAAAAATTGGCAGTAACCTGGCCCCACAAACCTTCAAATGAACGAATC
AAATTAACAACCATAGGATGATAATGCGATTAGTTTTTTAGCCTTATTTCTGGGGTAATTAATCAGCGAA
GCGATGATTTTTGATCTATTAACAGATATATAAATGCAAAAACTGCATAACCACTTTAACTAATACTTTC
AACATTTTCGGTTTGTATTACTTCTTATTCAAATGTAATAAAAGTATCAACAAAAAATTGTTAATATACC
TCTATACTTTAACGTCAAGGAGAAAAAACCCCGGATCGGACTACTAGCAGCTGTAATACGACTCACTATA
GGGAATATTAAGCTCGCCCTTATGAAGACCTATCATTTGAATAATGATATAATTGTCACACAAGAACAGT
TGGATCATTGGAATGAACAACTAATCAAGCTGGAAACGCCACAGGAGATTATTGCATGGTCTATCGTAAC
GTTTCCTCACCTTTTCCAAACCACTGCATTTGGTTTGACTGGCTTGGTTACTATCGATATGTTGTCAAAG
CTATCTGAAAAATACTACATGCCAGAACTATTATTTATAGACACTTTGCACCATTTCCCACAAACTTTAA
CACTAAAAAACGAGATTGAGAAAAAATACTACCAGCCTAAAAATCAAACCATTCACGTATATAAGCCGGA
TGGATGTGAATCGGAGGCAGATTTTGCCTCGAAATACGGGGATTTCTTATGGGAGAAAGATGATGACAAG
TACGATTATCTGGCCAAAGTGGAACCTGCACATCGTGCCTACAAAGAGCTACATATAAGTGCTGTGTTTA
CTGGTAGAAGAAAATCACAAGGTTCTGCCCGCTCCCAACTGTCGATTATTGAAATAGACGAACTTAATGG
AATCTTAAAAATAAATCCATTGATCAATTGGACGTTCGAGCAGGTTAAACAGTATATAGATGCAAACAAT
GTACCATACAACGAACTTTTGGACCTTGGATATAGATCCATTGGTGATTACCATTCCACACAACCCGTCA
AGGAAGGTGAAGATGAGAGAGCAGGAAGATGGAAGGGCAAGGCCAAGACCGAGTGTGGAATTCATGAAGC
CAGCCGATTCGCGCAATTTTTAAAGCAAGATGCCAAGGGCGAGCTTCGAGGTCACCCATTCGAAGGTAAG
CCTATCCCTAACCCTCTCCTCGGTCTCGATTCTACGCGTACCGGTCATCATCACCATCACCATTGAGTTT
CTAGAGGGCCGCATCATGTAATTAGTTATGTCACGCTTACATTCACGCCCTCCCCCCACATCCGCTCTAA
CCGAAAAGGAAGGAGTTAGACAACCTGAAGTCTAGGTCCCTATTTATTTTTTTATAGTTATGTTAGTATT
AAGAACGTTATTTATATTTCAAATTTTTCTTTTTTTTCTGTACAGACGCGTGTACGCATGTAACATTATA
CTGAAAACCTTGCTTGAGAAGGTTTTGGGACGCTCGAAGGCTTTAATTTGCAAGCTGCGGCCCTGCATTA
ATGAATCGGCCAACGCGCGGGGAGAGGCGGTTTGCGTATTGGGCGCTCTTCCGCTTCCTCGCTCACTGAC
TCGCTGCGCTCGGTCGTTCGGCTGCGGCGAGCGGTATCAGCTCACTCAAAGGCGGTAATACGGTTATCCA
CAGAATCAGGGGATAACGCAGGAAAGAACATGTGAGCAAAAGGCCAGCAAAAGGCCAGGAACCGTAAAAA
GGCCGCGTTGCTGGCGTTTTTCCATAGGCTCCGCCCCCCTGACGAGCATCACAAAAATCGACGCTCAAGT
CAGAGGTGGCGAAACCCGACAGGACTATAAAGATACCAGGCGTTTCCCCCTGGAAGCTCCCTCGTGCGCT
CTCCTGTTCCGACCCTGCCGCTTACCGGATACCTGTCCGCCTTTCTCCCTTCGGGAAGCGTGGCGCTTTC
TCATAGCTCACGCTGTAGGTATCTCAGTTCGGTGTAGGTCGTTCGCTCCAAGCTGGGCTGTGTGCACGAA
CCCCCCGTTCAGCCCGACCGCTGCGCCTTATCCGGTAACTATCGTCTTGAGTCCAACCCGGTAAGACACG
ACTTATCGCCACTGGCAGCAGCCACTGGTAACAGGATTAGCAGAGCGAGGTATGTAGGCGGTGCTACAGA
GTTCTTGAAGTGGTGGCCTAACTACGGCTACACTAGAAGAACAGTATTTGGTATCTGCGCTCTGCTGAAG
CCAGTTACCTTCGGAAAAAGAGTTGGTAGCTCTTGATCCGGCAAACAAACCACCGCTGGTAGCGGTGGTT
TTTTTGTTTGCAAGCAGCAGATTACGCGCAGAAAAAAAGGATCTCAAGAAGATCCTTTGATCTTTTCTAC
GGGGTCTGACGCTCAGTGGAACGAAAACTCACGTTAAGGGATTTTGGTCATGAGATTATCAAAAAGGATC
TTCACCTAGATCCTTTTAAATTAAAAATGAAGTTTTAAATCAATCTAAAGTATATATGAGTAAACTTGGT
CTGACAGTTACCAATGCTTAATCAGTGAGGCACCTATCTCAGCGATCTGTCTATTTCGTTCATCCATAGT
TGCCTGACTCCCCGTCGTGTAGATAACTACGATACGGGAGGGCTTACCATCTGGCCCCAGTGCTGCAATG
ATACCGCGAGACCCACGCTCACCGGCTCCAGATTTATCAGCAATAAACCAGCCAGCCGGAAGGGCCGAGC
GCAGAAGTGGTCCTGCAACTTTATCCGCCTCCATCCAGTCTATTAATTGTTGCCGGGAAGCTAGAGTAAG
TAGTTCGCCAGTTAATAGTTTGCGCAACGTTGTTGCCATTGCTACAGGCATCGTGGTGTCACGCTCGTCG
TTTGGTATGGCTTCATTCAGCTCCGGTTCCCAACGATCAAGGCGAGTTACATGATCCCCCATGTTGTGCA
AAAAAGCGGTTAGCTCCTTCGGTCCTCCGATCGTTGTCAGAAGTAAGTTGGCCGCAGTGTTATCACTCAT
GGTTATGGCAGCACTGCATAATTCTCTTACTGTCATGCCATCCGTAAGATGCTTTTCTGTGACTGGTGAG
TACTCAACCAAGTCATTCTGAGAATAGTGTATGCGGCGACCGAGTTGCTCTTGCCCGGCGTCAATACGGG
ATAATACCGCGCCACATAGCAGAACTTTAAAAGTGCTCATCATTGGAAAACGTTCTTCGGGGCGAAAACT
CTCAAGGATCTTACCGCTGTTGAGATCCAGTTCGATGTAACCCACTCGTGCACCCAACTGATCTTCAGCA
TCTTTTACTTTCACCAGCGTTTCTGGGTGAGCAAAAACAGGAAGGCAAAATGCCGCAAAAAAGGGAATAA
GGGCGACACGGAAATGTTGAATACTCATACTCTTCCTTTTTCAATGGGTAATAACTGATATAATTAAATT
GAAGCTCTAATTTGTGAGTTTAGTATACATGCATTTACTTATAATACAGTTTTTTAGTTTTGCTGGCCGC
ATCTTCTCAAATATGCTTCCCAGCCTGCTTTTCTGTAACGTTCACCCTCTACCTTAGCATCCCTTCCCTT
TGCAAATAGTCCTCTTCCAACAATAATAATGTCAGATCCTGTAGAGACCACATCATCCACGGTTCTATAC
TGTTGACCCAATGCGTCTCCCTTGTCATCTAAACCCACACCGGGTGTCATAATCAACCAATCGTAACCTT
CATCTCTTCCACCCATGTCTCTTTGAGCAATAAAGCCGATAACAAAATCTTTGTCGCTCTTCGCAATGTC
AACAGTACCCTTAGTATATTCTCCAGTAGATAGGGAGCCCTTGCATGACAATTCTGCTAACATCAAAAGG
CCTCTAGGTTCCTTTGTTACTTCTTCTGCCGCCTGCTTCAAACCGCTAACAATACCTGGGCCCACCACAC
CGTGTGCATTCGTAATGTCTGCCCATTCTGCTATTCTGTATACACCCGCAGAGTACTGCAATTTGACTGT
ATTACCAATGTCAGCAAATTTTCTGTCTTCGAAGAGTAAAAAATTGTACTTGGCGGATAATGCCTTTAGC
GGCTTAACTGTGCCCTCCATGGAAAAATCAGTCAAGATATCCACATGTGTTTTTAGTAAACAAATTTTGG
GACCTAATGCTTCAACTAACTCCAGTAATTCCTTGGTGGTACGAACATCCAATGAAGCACACAAGTTTGT
TTGCTTTTCGTGCATGATATTAAATAGCTTGGCAGCAACAGGACTAGGATGAGTAGCAGCACGTTCCTTA
TATGTAGCTTTCGACATGATTTATCTTCGTTTCCTGCAGGTTTTTGTTCTGTGCAGTTGGGTTAAGAATA
CTGGGCAATTTCATGTTTCTTCAACACTACATATGCGTATATATACCAATCTAAGTCTGTGCTCCTTCCT
TCGTTCTTCCTTCTGTTCGGAGATTACCGAATCAAAAAAATTTCAAGGAAACCGAAATCAAAAAAAAGAA
TAAAAAAAAAATGATGAATTGAAAAGCTAGCTTATCGATGATAAGCTGTCAAACATGAGAATTAATTCCA
CGGACTATAGACTATACCTAGTATACTCCGTCTACTGTACGATACACTTCCGCTCAGGTCCTTGTCCTTT
AACGAGGCCTTACCACTCTTTTGTTACTCTATTGATCCAGCTCAGCAAAGGCAGTGTGATCTAAGATTCT
ATCTTCGCGATGTAGTAAAACTAGCTAGACCGAGAAAGAGACTAGAAATGCAAAAGGCACTTCTACAATG
GCTGCCATCATTATTATCCGATGTGACGCTGCAGCTTCTCAATGATATTCGAATACGCTTTGAGGAGATA
CAGCCTAATATCCGACAAACTGTTTTACAGATTTACGATCGTACTTGTTACCCATCATTGAATTTTGAAC
ATCCGAACCTGGGAGTTTTCCCTGAAACAGATAGTATATTTGAACCTGTATAATAATATATAGTCTAGCG
CTTTACGGAAGACAATGTATGTATTTCGGTTCCTGGAGAAACTATTGCATCTATTGCATAGGTAATCTTG
CACGTCGCATCCCCGGTTCATTTTCTGCGTTTCCATCTTGCACTTCAATAGCATATCTTTGTTAACGAAG
CATCTGTGCTTCATTTTGTAGAACAAAAATGCAACGCGAGAGCGCTAATTTTTCAAACAAAGAATCTGAG
CTGCATTTTTACAGAACAGAAATGCAACGCGAAAGCGCTATTTTACCAACGAAGAATCTGTGCTTCATTT
TTGTAAAACAAAAATGCAACGCGAGAGCGCTAATTTTTCAAACAAAGAATCTGAGCTGCATTTTTACAGA
ACAGAAATGCAACGCGAGAGCGCTATTTTACCAACAAAGAATCTATACTTCTTTTTTGTTCTACAAAAAT
GCATCCCGAGAGCGCTATTTTTCTAACAAAGCATCTTAGATTACTTTTTTTCTCCTTTGTGCGCTCTATA
ATGCAGTCTCTTGATAACTTTTTGCACTGTAGGTCCGTTAAGGTTAGAAGAAGGCTACTTTGGTGTCTAT
TTTCTCTTCCATAAAAAAAGCCTGACTCCACTTCCCGCGTTTACTGATTACTAGCGAAGCTGCGGGTGCA
TTTTTTCAAGATAAAGGCATCCCCGATTATATTCTATACCGATGTGGATTGCGCATACTTTGTGAACAGA
AAGTGATAGCGTTGATGATTCTTCATTGGTCAGAAAATTATGAACGGTTTCTTCTATTTTGTCTCTATAT
ACTACGTATAGGAAATGTTTACATTTTCGTATTGTTTTCGATTCACTCTATGAATAGTTCTTACTACAAT
TTTTTTGTCTAAAGAGTAATACTAGAGATAAACATAAAAAATGTAGAGGTCGAGTTTAGATGCAAGTTCA
AGGAGCGAAAGGTGGATGGGTAGGTTATATAGGGATATAGCACAGAGATATATAGCAAAGAGATACTTTT
GAGCAATGTTTGTGGAAGCGGTATTCGCAATGGGAAGCTCC
[37 nt withheld, positions 6132-6168]
AGATTGTATAAGCAAATATTTAAATTGTAAGCGTTAATATTTTGTTAAAATTCGCGTTAAATTTTTGTTA
AATCAGCTCATTTTTTAACCAATAGGCCGAAATCGGCAAAATCCCTTATAAATCAAAAGAATAGACCGAG
ATAGGGT
[37 nt withheld, positions 6316-6352]
AAAGAACGTGGACTCCAACGTCAAAGG
[49 nt withheld, positions 6380-6428]
T
[91 nt withheld, positions 6430-6520]
G
[124 nt withheld, positions 6522-6645]
GGGGATCGATCCACTAGTCCA
