>Addgene plasmid #107442 | pYES2.1-cerMET16 | depositor partial sequence | sequence record 202668 | Coding sequence for S. cerevisiae MET16 gene (without the stop codon)
ATGAAGACCTATCATTTGAATAATGATATAATTGTCACACAAGAACAGTTGGATCATTGGAATGAACAAC
TAATCAAGCTGGAAACGCCACAGGAGATTATTGCATGGTCTATCGTAACGTTTCCTCACCTTTTCCAAAC
CACTGCATTTGGTTTGACTGGCTTGGTTACTATCGATATGTTGTCAAAGCTATCTGAAAAATACTACATG
CCAGAACTATTATTTATAGACACTTTGCACCATTTCCCACAAACTTTAACACTAAAAAACGAGATTGAGA
AAAAATACTACCAGCCTAAAAATCAAACCATTCACGTATATAAGCCGGATGGATGTGAATCGGAGGCAGA
TTTTGCCTCGAAATACGGGGATTTCTTATGGGAGAAAGATGATGACAAGTACGATTATCTGGCCAAAGTG
GAACCTGCACATCGTGCCTACAAAGAGCTACATATAAGTGCTGTGTTTACTGGTAGAAGAAAATCACAAG
GTTCTGCCCGCTCCCAACTGTCGATTATTGAAATAGACGAACTTAATGGAATCTTAAAAATAAATCCATT
GATCAATTGGACGTTCGAGCAGGTTAAACAGTATATAGATGCAAACAATGTACCATACAACGAACTTTTG
GACCTTGGATATAGATCCATTGGTGATTACCATTCCACACAACCCGTCAAGGAAGGTGAAGATGAGAGAG
CAGGAAGATGGAAGGGCAAGGCCAAGACCGAGTGTGGAATTCATGAAGCCAGCCGATTCGCGCAATTTTT
AAAGCAAGATGCC
